>Addgene plasmid #179957 | pCG_IFITM3 | addgene full sequence | sequence record 353608 | Addgene NGS Result
CGTTACATAACTTACGGTAAATGGCCCGCCTGGCTGACCGCCCAACGACCCCCGCCCATTGACGTCAATA
ATGACGTATGTTCCCATAGTAACGCCAATAGGGACTTTCCATTGACGTCAATGGGTGGAGTATTTACGGT
AAACTGCCCACTTGGCAGTACATCAAGTGTATCATATGCCAAGTACGCCCCCTATTGACGTCAATGACGG
TAAATGGCCCGCCTGGCATTATGCCCAGTACATGACCTTATGGGACTTTCCTACTTGGCAGTACATCTAC
GTATTAGTCATCGCTATTACCATGGTGATGCGGTTTTGGCAGTACATCAATGGGCGTGGATAGCGGTTTG
ACTCACGGGGATTTCCAAGTCTCCACCCCATTGACGTCAATGGGAGTTTGTTTTGGCACCAAAATCAACG
GGACTTTCCAAAATGTCGTAACAACTCCGCCCCATTGACGCAAATGGGCGGTAGGCGTGTACGGTGGGAG
GTCTATATAAGCAGAGCTCGTTTAGTGAACCGTCAGATCGCCTGGAGACGCCATCCACGCTGTTTTGACC
TCCATAGAAGACACCGGGACCGATCCAGCCTCCGGGGGATCTTGGTGGCGTGAAACTCCCGCACCTCTTC
GGCCAGCGCCTTGTAGAAGCGCGTAGGCCTTCTAGACCATGAATCACACTGTCCAAACCTTCTTCTCTCC
TGTCAACAGTGGCCAGCCCCCCAACTATGAGATGCTCAAGGAGGAGCACGAGGTGGCTGTGCTGGGGGCG
CCCCACAACCCTGCTCCCCCGACGTCCACCGTGATCCACATCCGCAGCGAGACCTCCGTGCCCGACCATG
TCGTCTGGTCCCTGTTCAACACCCTCTTCATGAACCCCTGCTGCCTGGGCTTCATAGCATTCGCCTACTC
CGTGAAGTCTAGGGACAGGAAGATGGTTGGCGACGTGACCGGGGCCCAGGCCTATGCCTCCACCGCCAAG
TGCCTGAACATCTGGGCCCTGATTCTGGGCATCCTCATGACCATTCTGCTCATCGTCATCCCAGTGCTGA
TCTTCCAGGCCTATGGATAGACGCGTCGGATCCTGAGAACTTCAGGGTGAGTTTGGGGACCCTTGATTGT
TCTTTCTTTTTCGCTATTGTAAAATTCATGTTATATGGAGGGGGCAAAGTTTTCAGGGTGTTGTTTAGAA
TGGGAAGATGTCCCTTGTATCACCATGGACCCTCATGATAATTTTGTTTCTTTCACTTTCTACTCTGTTG
ACAACCATTGTCTCCTCTTATTTTCTTTTCATTTTCTGTAACTTTTTCGTTAAACTTTAGCTTGCATTTG
TAACGAATTTTTAAATTCACTTTTGTTTATTTGTCAGATTGTAAGTACTTTCTCTAATCACTTTTTTTTC
AAGGCAATCAGGGTATATTATATTGTACTTCAGCACAGTTTTAGAGAACAATTGTTATAATTAAATGATA
AGGTAGAATATTTCTGCATATAAATTCTGGCTGGCGTGGAAATATTCTTATTGGTAGAAACAACTACACC
CTGGTCATCATCCTGCCTTTCTCTTTATGGTTACAATGATATACACTGTTTGAGATGAGGATAAAATACT
CTGAGTCCAAACCGGGCCCCTCTGCTAACCATGTTCATGCCTTCTTCTCTTTCCTACAGCTCCTGGGCAA
CGTGCTGGTTGTTGTGCTGTCTCATCATTTTGGCAAAGAATTCACTCCTCAGGTGCAGGCTGCCTATCAG
AAGGTGGTGGCTGGTGTGGCCAATGCCCTGGCTCACAAATACCACTGAGATCTTTTTCCCTCTGCCAAAA
ATTATGGGGACATCATGAAGCCCCTTGAGCATCTGACTTCTGGCTAATAAAGGAAATTTATTTTCATTGC
AATAGTGTGTTGGAATTTTTTGTGTCTCTCACTCGGAAGGACATATGGGAGGGCAAATCATTTAAAACAT
CAGAATGAGTATTTGGTTTAGAGTTTGGCAACATATGCCCATATGCTGGCTGCCATGAACAAAGGTTGGC
TATAAAGAGGTCATCAGTATATGAAACAGCCCCCTGCTGTCCATTCCTTATTCCATAGAAAAGCCTTGAC
TTGAGGTTAGATTTTTTTTATATTTTGTTTTGTGTTATTTTTTTCTTTAACATCCCTAAAATTTTCCTTA
CATGTTTTACTAGCCAGATTTTTCCTCCTCTCCTGACTACTCCCAGTCATAGCTGTCCCTCTTCTCTTAT
GGAGATCCCTCGAGGAGCTTTTTGCAAAAGCCTAGGCCTCCAAAAAAGCCTCTTCACTACTTCTGGAATA
GCTCAGAGGCCGAGGCGGCCTCGGCCTCTGCATAAATAAAAAAAATTAGTCAGCCATGGGGCGGAGAATG
GGCGGAACTGGGCGGAGTTAGGGGCGGGATGGGCGGAGTTAGGGGCGGGACTATGGTTGCTGACTAATTG
CTGCATTAATGAATCGGCCAACGCGCGGGGAGAGGCGGTTTGCGTATTGGGCGCTCTTCCGCTTCCTCGC
TCACTGACTCGCTGCGCTCGGTCGTTCGGCTGCGGCGAGCGGTATCAGCTCACTCAAAGGCGGTAATACG
GTTATCCACAGAATCAGGGGATAACGCAGGAAAGAACATGTGAGCAAAAGGCCAGCAAAAGGCCAGGAAC
CGTAAAAAGGCCGCGTTGCTGGCGTTTTTCCATAGGCTCCGCCCCCCTGACGAGCATCACAAAAATCGAC
GCTCAAGTCAGAGGTGGCGAAACCCGACAGGACTATAAAGATACCAGGCGTTTCCCCCTGGAAGCTCCCT
CGTGCGCTCTCCTGTTCCGACCCTGCCGCTTACCGGATACCTGTCCGCCTTTCTCCCTTCGGGAAGCGTG
GCGCTTTCTCATAGCTCACGCTGTAGGTATCTCAGTTCGGTGTAGGTCGTTCGCTCCAAGCTGGGCTGTG
TGCACGAACCCCCCGTTCAGCCCGACCGCTGCGCCTTATCCGGTAACTATCGTCTTGAGTCCAACCCGGT
AAGACACGACTTATCGCCACTGGCAGCAGCCACTGGTAACAGGATTAGCAGAGCGAGGTATGTAGGCGGT
GCTACAGAGTTCTTGAAGTGGTGGCCTAACTACGGCTACACTAGAAGAACAGTATTTGGTATCTGCGCTC
TGCTGAAGCCAGTTACCTTCGGAAAAAGAGTTGGTAGCTCTTGATCCGGCAAACAAACCACCGCTGGTAG
CGGTGGTTTTTTTGTTTGCAAGCAGCAGATTACGCGCAGAAAAAAAGGATCTCAAGAAGATCCTTTGATC
TTTTCTACGGGGTCTGACGCTCAGTGGAACGAAAACTCACGTTAAGGGATTTTGGTCATGAGATTATCAA
AAAGGATCTTCACCTAGATCCTTTTAAATTAAAAATGAAGTTTTAAATCAATCTAAAGTATATATGAGTA
AACTTGGTCTGACAGTTACCAATGCTTAATCAGTGAGGCACCTATCTCAGCGATCTGTCTATTTCGTTCA
TCCATAGTTGCCTGACTCCCCGTCGTGTAGATAACTACGATACGGGAGGGCTTACCATCTGGCCCCAGTG
CTGCAATGATACCGCGAGACCCACGCTCACCGGCTCCAGATTTATCAGCAATAAACCAGCCAGCCGGAAG
GGCCGAGCGCAGAAGTGGTCCTGCAACTTTATCCGCCTCCATCCAGTCTATTAATTGTTGCCGGGAAGCT
AGAGTAAGTAGTTCGCCAGTTAATAGTTTGCGCAACGTTGTTGCCATTGCTACAGGCATCGTGGTGTCAC
GCTCGTCGTTTGGTATGGCTTCATTCAGCTCCGGTTCCCAACGATCAAGGCGAGTTACATGATCCCCCAT
GTTGTGCAAAAAAGCGGTTAGCTCCTTCGGTCCTCCGATCGTTGTCAGAAGTAAGTTGGCCGCAGTGTTA
TCACTCATGGTTATGGCAGCACTGCATAATTCTCTTACTGTCATGCCATCCGTAAGATGCTTTTCTGTGA
CTGGTGAGTACTCAACCAAGTCATTCTGAGAATAGTGTATGCGGCGACCGAGTTGCTCTTGCCCGGCGTC
AATACGGGATAATACCGCGCCACATAGCAGAACTTTAAAAGTGCTCATCATTGGAAAACGTTCTTCGGGG
CGAAAACTCTCAAGGATCTTACCGCTGTTGAGATCCAGTTCGATGTAACCCACTCGTGCACCCAACTGAT
CTTCAGCATCTTTTACTTTCACCAGCGTTTCTGGGTGAGCAAAAACAGGAAGGCAAAATGCCGCAAAAAA
GGGAATAAGGGCGACACGGAAATGTTGAATACTCATACTCTTCCTTTTTCAATATTATTGAAGCATTTAT
CAGGGTTATTGTCTCATGAGCGGATACATATTTGAATGTATTTAGAAAAATAAACAAATAGGGGTTCCGC
GCACATTTCCCCGAAAAGTGCCACCTGACGTCTAAGAAACCATTATTATCATGACATTAACCTATAAAAA
TAGGCGTATCACGAGGCCCTTTCGTCTCGCGCGTTTCGGTGATGACGGTGAAAACCTCTGACACATGCAG
CTCCCGGAGACGGTCACAGCTTGTCTGTAAGCGGATGCCGGGAGCAGACAAGCCCGTCAGGGCGCGTCAG
CGGGTGTTGGCGGGTGTCGGGGCTGGCTTAACTATGCGGCATCAGAGCAGATTGTACTGAGAGTGCACCA
TATGCGGTGTGAAATACCGCACAGATGCGTAAGGAGAAAATACCGCATCAGGAAATTGTAAGCGTTAATA
TTTTGTTAAAATTCGCGTTAAATTTTTGTTAAATCAGCTCATTTTTTAACCAATAGGCCGAAATCGGCAA
AATCCCTTATAAATCAAAAGAATAGACCGAGATAGGGT
[37 nt withheld, positions 4869-4905]
AAAGAACGTGGACTCCAACGTCAAAGG
[49 nt withheld, positions 4933-4981]
T
[91 nt withheld, positions 4983-5073]
G
[124 nt withheld, positions 5075-5198]
CCATTCGCCATTCAGGCTGCGCAACTGTTGGGAAGGGCGATCGGTGCGGGCCTCTTCGCTATTACGCCAG
CTGGCGAAAGGGGGATGTGCTGCAAGGCGATTAAGTTGGGTAACGCCAGGGTTTTCCCAGTCACGACGTT
GTAAAACGACGGCCAGTGAATTGTAATACGACTCACTATAGGGCGAATTCGAGCTCGCCC
Features (pLannotate 1.2.2; 17 found; start..end, strand, type, name):
      1..304     +  enhancer       CMV enhancer: human cytomegalovirus immediate early enhancer
    305..508     +  promoter       CMV promoter: human cytomegalovirus (CMV) immediate early promoter
    598..637     +  5'UTR          HSV TK 5'-UTR: 5' untranslated region from the herpes simplex virus thymidine kinase gene
    669..1067    +  CDS            IFITM3: IFM3_HUMAN - Experimental evidence at protein level: Swiss-Prot protein existence level 1. IFN-induced antiviral protein which disrupts intracellular cholesterol homeostasis. Inhibits the entry of viruses to the host cell cytoplasm by preventing viral fusion with cholesterol depleted endosomes. May inactivate new enveloped viruses which buds out of the infected cell, by letting them go out with a cholesterol depleted membrane. Active against multiple viruses, including influenza A virus, SARS coronaviruses (SARS-CoV and SARS-CoV-2), Marburg virus (MARV), Ebola virus (EBOV), Dengue virus (DNV),
   1097..1669    +  intron         β-globin intron: intron from rabbit β-globin gene
   1673..1795    +  CDS            HBB: HBB_COLGU - Experimental evidence at transcript level: Swiss-Prot protein existence level 2. Involved in oxygen transport from the lung to the various peripheral tissues. From Colobus guereza (Mantled guereza) (Eastern black-and-white colobus monkey).
   1866..1921    +  polyA_signal   β-globin poly(A) signal: rabbit β-globin polyadenylation signal (Gil and Proudfoot, 1987)
   2261..2450    -  promoter       SV40 promoter: SV40 early promoter
   2450..2504    -  CDS            lacI (fragment): lac repressor; lacI; The lac repressor binds to the lac operator to inhibit transcription in E. coli. This inhibition can be relieved by adding lactose or isopropyl-β-D-thiogalactopyranoside (IPTG).
   2687..3275    -  rep_origin     ori: high-copy-number ColE1/pMB1/pBR322/pUC origin of replication
   3446..4306    -  CDS            AmpR: β-lactamase; bla; confers resistance to ampicillin, carbenicillin, and related antibiotics
   4307..4411    -  promoter       AmpR promoter: bla
   4506..4541    +  CDS            rop (fragment): Rop protein, which maintains plasmids at low copy number; rop
   4643..4742    +  misc_feature   bom (fragment): basis of mobility region from pBR322
   4770..5198    -  rep_origin     f1 ori (sequence partly withheld): f1 bacteriophage origin of replication; arrow indicates direction of (+) strand synthesis
   5202..5359    -  CDS            lacZα (fragment): LacZα fragment of β-galactosidase; lacZ fragment
   5362..5380    +  promoter       T7 promoter: promoter for bacteriophage T7 RNA polymerase
