[The description below was written by a language model from this plasmid's Addgene catalogue record and pLannotate feature annotations shown in this document.]
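Description:
pCG_IFITM3 is a mammalian expression plasmid of about 5.4 kb built on the pCG backbone and carrying the human IFITM3 coding sequence. It is maintained in E. coli through a high-copy ColE1/pUC-type origin and selected with ampicillin via the β-lactamase gene and its native promoter. The backbone also contains an f1 phage origin, which can support single-stranded DNA production. There are also short remnants of lacI, rop, bom and lacZα, and a T7 promoter. These appear to be leftovers of the vector's cloning history rather than functional parts of the expression unit. An SV40 early promoter segment sits downstream of the expression cassette in reverse orientation. The annotation shows no mammalian selection marker driven by it, so the plasmid appears suited to transient transfection.

The expression cassette is driven by the human cytomegalovirus immediate early enhancer and promoter, followed by the 5' untranslated leader of the herpes simplex virus thymidine kinase gene. The IFITM3 open reading frame comes next, with no epitope tag or reporter annotated. Downstream lie a rabbit β-globin intron, a short β-globin exon segment (matched by the annotation tool to a primate HBB entry, but most likely part of the same globin 3' region), and the rabbit β-globin polyadenylation signal. Together these provide splicing and 3' end processing that generally improve mRNA expression.

IFITM3 is an interferon-induced transmembrane protein known for restricting the entry of many enveloped viruses. The plasmid was deposited with work examining how IFITM proteins affect SARS-CoV-2 infection, and it serves to overexpress human IFITM3 in cultured mammalian cells. The cloning sites used for the insert are not recorded.
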