Addgene plasmid #179957: pCG_IFITM3
Purpose: Expression vector for human IFITM3.
Depositing lab: Frank Kirchhoff & Konstantin Sparrer. Depositing organization: Universitaet Ulm. Publication: IFITM proteins promote SARS-CoV-2 infection and are targets for virus inhibition in vitro. Prelli Bozzo C, Nchioua R, Volcic M, Koepke L, Kruger J, Schutz D, Heller S, Sturzel CM, Kmiec D, Conzelmann C, Muller J, Zech F, Braun E, Gross R, Wettstein L, Weil T, Weiss J, Diofano F, Rodriguez Alfonso AA, Wiese S, Sauter D, Munch J, Goffinet C, Catanese A, Schon M, Boeckers TM, Stenger S, Sato K, Just S, Kleger A, Sparrer KMJ, Kirchhoff F. Nat Commun. 2021 Jul 28;12(1):4584. 10.1038/s41467-021-24817-y PubMed 34321474.
Backbone
  Vector backbone: pCG
  Vector type: Mammalian Expression
Growth in bacteria
  Bacterial resistance: Ampicillin, 100 μg/mL
  Growth temperature: 37°C
  Growth strain: DH5alpha
  Copy number: High Copy
Gene/Insert
  Gene/Insert name: IFITM3
  Species: H. sapiens (human)
  Entrez Gene: IFITM3 (a.k.a. 1-8U, DSPA2b, IP15)
  Cloning method: Restriction Enzyme; 5′ cloning site Unknown (unknown if destroyed); 3′ cloning site Unknown (unknown if destroyed)
Terms and licenses: Academic/Nonprofit Terms; Industry Terms: Not Available to Industry
How to cite: pCG_IFITM3 was a gift from Frank Kirchhoff & Konstantin Sparrer (Addgene plasmid # 179957 ; http://n2t.net/addgene:179957 ; RRID:Addgene_179957)
